>Addgene plasmid #221230 | pCMV-SpCas9(D10A)-T2A-EGFP | addgene full sequence | sequence record 461177 | Addgene NGS Result
ATATGCCAAGTACGCCCCCTATTGACGTCAATGACGGTAAATGGCCCGCCTGGCATTATGCCCAGTACAT
GACCTTATGGGACTTTCCTACTTGGCAGTACATCTACGTATTAGTCATCGCTATTACCATGGTGATGCGG
TTTTGGCAGTACATCAATGGGCGTGGATAGCGGTTTGACTCACGGGGATTTCCAAGTCTCCACCCCATTG
ACGTCAATGGGAGTTTGTTTTGGCACCAAAATCAACGGGACTTTCCAAAATGTCGTAACAACTCCGCCCC
ATTGACGCAAATGGGCGGTAGGCGTGTACGGTGGGAGGTCTATATAAGCAGAGCTGGTTTAGTGAACCGT
CAGATCCGCTAGAGATCCGCGGCCGCGAGAGCCGCCACCATGGACAAGAAGTACAGCATCGGCCTGGCCA
TCGGCACCAACTCTGTGGGCTGGGCCGTGATCACCGACGAGTACAAGGTGCCCAGCAAGAAATTCAAGGT
GCTGGGCAACACCGACCGGCACAGCATCAAGAAGAACCTGATCGGAGCCCTGCTGTTCGACAGCGGCGAA
ACAGCCGAGGCCACCCGGCTGAAGAGAACCGCCAGAAGAAGATACACCAGACGGAAGAACCGGATCTGCT
ATCTGCAAGAGATCTTCAGCAACGAGATGGCCAAGGTGGACGACAGCTTCTTCCACAGACTGGAAGAGTC
CTTCCTGGTGGAAGAGGATAAGAAGCACGAGCGGCACCCCATCTTCGGCAACATCGTGGACGAGGTGGCC
TACCACGAGAAGTACCCCACCATCTACCACCTGAGAAAGAAACTGGTGGACAGCACCGACAAGGCCGACC
TGCGGCTGATCTATCTGGCCCTGGCCCACATGATCAAGTTCCGGGGCCACTTCCTGATCGAGGGCGACCT
GAACCCCGACAACAGCGACGTGGACAAGCTGTTCATCCAGCTGGTGCAGACCTACAACCAGCTGTTCGAG
GAAAACCCCATCAACGCCAGCGGCGTGGACGCCAAGGCCATCCTGTCTGCCAGACTGAGCAAGAGCAGAC
GGCTGGAAAATCTGATCGCCCAGCTGCCCGGCGAGAAGAAGAATGGCCTGTTCGGAAACCTGATTGCCCT
GAGCCTGGGCCTGACCCCCAACTTCAAGAGCAACTTCGACCTGGCCGAGGATGCCAAACTGCAGCTGAGC
AAGGACACCTACGACGACGACCTGGACAACCTGCTGGCCCAGATCGGCGACCAGTACGCCGACCTGTTTC
TGGCCGCCAAGAACCTGTCCGACGCCATCCTGCTGAGCGACATCCTGAGAGTGAACACCGAGATCACCAA
GGCCCCCCTGAGCGCCTCTATGATCAAGAGATACGACGAGCACCACCAGGACCTGACCCTGCTGAAAGCT
CTCGTGCGGCAGCAGCTGCCTGAGAAGTACAAAGAGATTTTCTTCGACCAGAGCAAGAACGGCTACGCCG
GCTACATTGACGGCGGAGCCAGCCAGGAAGAGTTCTACAAGTTCATCAAGCCCATCCTGGAAAAGATGGA
CGGCACCGAGGAACTGCTCGTGAAGCTGAACAGAGAGGACCTGCTGCGGAAGCAGCGGACCTTCGACAAC
GGCAGCATCCCCCACCAGATCCACCTGGGAGAGCTGCACGCCATTCTGCGGCGGCAGGAAGATTTTTACC
CATTCCTGAAGGACAACCGGGAAAAGATCGAGAAGATCCTGACCTTCCGCATCCCCTACTACGTGGGCCC
TCTGGCCAGGGGAAACAGCAGATTCGCCTGGATGACCAGAAAGAGCGAGGAAACCATCACCCCCTGGAAC
TTCGAGGAAGTGGTGGACAAGGGCGCTTCCGCCCAGAGCTTCATCGAGCGGATGACCAACTTCGATAAGA
ACCTGCCCAACGAGAAGGTGCTGCCCAAGCACAGCCTGCTGTACGAGTACTTCACCGTGTATAACGAGCT
GACCAAAGTGAAATACGTGACCGAGGGAATGAGAAAGCCCGCCTTCCTGAGCGGCGAGCAGAAAAAGGCC
ATCGTGGACCTGCTGTTCAAGACCAACCGGAAAGTGACCGTGAAGCAGCTGAAAGAGGACTACTTCAAGA
AAATCGAGTGCTTCGACTCCGTGGAAATCTCCGGCGTGGAAGATCGGTTCAACGCCTCCCTGGGCACATA
CCACGATCTGCTGAAAATTATCAAGGACAAGGACTTCCTGGACAATGAGGAAAACGAGGACATTCTGGAA
GATATCGTGCTGACCCTGACACTGTTTGAGGACAGAGAGATGATCGAGGAACGGCTGAAAACCTATGCCC
ACCTGTTCGACGACAAAGTGATGAAGCAGCTGAAGCGGCGGAGATACACCGGCTGGGGCAGGCTGAGCCG
GAAGCTGATCAACGGCATCCGGGACAAGCAGTCCGGCAAGACAATCCTGGATTTCCTGAAGTCCGACGGC
TTCGCCAACAGAAACTTCATGCAGCTGATCCACGACGACAGCCTGACCTTTAAAGAGGACATCCAGAAAG
CCCAGGTGTCCGGCCAGGGCGATAGCCTGCACGAGCACATTGCCAATCTGGCCGGCAGCCCCGCCATTAA
GAAGGGCATCCTGCAGACAGTGAAGGTGGTGGACGAGCTCGTGAAAGTGATGGGCCGGCACAAGCCCGAG
AACATCGTGATCGAAATGGCCAGAGAGAACCAGACCACCCAGAAGGGACAGAAGAACAGCCGCGAGAGAA
TGAAGCGGATCGAAGAGGGCATCAAAGAGCTGGGCAGCCAGATCCTGAAAGAACACCCCGTGGAAAACAC
CCAGCTGCAGAACGAGAAGCTGTACCTGTACTACCTGCAGAATGGGCGGGATATGTACGTGGACCAGGAA
CTGGACATCAACCGGCTGTCCGACTACGATGTGGACCATATCGTGCCTCAGAGCTTTCTGAAGGACGACT
CCATCGACAACAAGGTGCTGACCAGAAGCGACAAGAACCGGGGCAAGAGCGACAACGTGCCCTCCGAAGA
GGTCGTGAAGAAGATGAAGAACTACTGGCGGCAGCTGCTGAACGCCAAGCTGATTACCCAGAGAAAGTTC
GACAATCTGACCAAGGCCGAGAGAGGCGGCCTGAGCGAACTGGATAAGGCCGGCTTCATCAAGAGACAGC
TGGTGGAAACCCGGCAGATCACAAAGCACGTGGCACAGATCCTGGACTCCCGGATGAACACTAAGTACGA
CGAGAATGACAAGCTGATCCGGGAAGTGAAAGTGATCACCCTGAAGTCCAAGCTGGTGTCCGATTTCCGG
AAGGATTTCCAGTTTTACAAAGTGCGCGAGATCAACAACTACCACCACGCCCACGACGCCTACCTAAACG
CCGTCGTGGGAACCGCCCTGATCAAAAAGTACCCTAAGCTGGAAAGCGAGTTCGTGTACGGCGACTACAA
GGTGTACGACGTGCGGAAGATGATCGCCAAGAGCGAGCAGGAAATCGGCAAGGCTACCGCCAAGTACTTC
TTCTACAGCAACATCATGAACTTTTTCAAGACCGAGATTACCCTGGCCAACGGCGAGATCCGGAAGCGGC
CTCTGATCGAGACAAACGGCGAAACCGGGGAGATCGTGTGGGATAAGGGCCGGGATTTTGCCACCGTGCG
GAAAGTGCTGAGCATGCCCCAAGTGAATATCGTGAAAAAGACCGAGGTGCAGACAGGCGGCTTCAGCAAA
GAGTCTATCCTGCCCAAGAGGAACAGCGATAAGCTGATCGCCAGAAAGAAGGACTGGGACCCTAAGAAGT
ACGGCGGCTTCGACAGCCCCACCGTGGCCTATTCTGTGCTGGTGGTGGCCAAAGTGGAAAAGGGCAAGTC
CAAGAAACTGAAGAGTGTGAAAGAGCTGCTGGGGATCACCATCATGGAAAGAAGCAGCTTCGAGAAGAAT
CCCATCGACTTTCTGGAAGCCAAGGGCTACAAAGAAGTGAAAAAGGACCTGATCATCAAGCTGCCTAAGT
ACTCCCTGTTCGAGCTGGAAAACGGCCGGAAGAGAATGCTGGCCTCTGCCGGCGAACTGCAGAAGGGAAA
CGAACTGGCCCTGCCCTCCAAATATGTGAACTTCCTGTACCTGGCCAGCCACTATGAGAAGCTGAAGGGC
TCCCCCGAGGATAATGAGCAGAAACAGCTGTTTGTGGAACAGCACAAGCACTACCTGGACGAGATCATCG
AGCAGATCAGCGAGTTCTCCAAGAGAGTGATCCTGGCCGACGCTAATCTGGACAAAGTGCTGTCCGCCTA
CAACAAGCACCGGGATAAGCCCATCAGAGAGCAGGCCGAGAATATCATCCACCTGTTTACCCTGACCAAT
CTGGGAGCCCCTGCCGCCTTCAAGTACTTTGACACCACCATCGACCGGAAGAGGTACACCAGCACCAAAG
AGGTGCTGGACGCCACCCTGATCCACCAGAGCATCACCGGCCTGTACGAGACACGGATCGACCTGTCTCA
GCTGGGAGGTGACTCTGGTGGTTCTCCCAAGAAGAAGAGGAAAGTCGGCTCTGGCCCTGCCGCTAAGAGA
GTGAAGCTGGACGGATCCGGCGCAACAAACTTCTCTCTGCTGAAACAAGCCGGAGATGTCGAAGAGAATC
CTGGACCGATGGTGAGCAAGGGCGAGGAGCTGTTCACCGGGGTGGTGCCCATCCTGGTCGAGCTGGACGG
CGACGTAAACGGCCACAAGTTCAGCGTGTCCGGCGAGGGCGAGGGCGATGCCACCTACGGCAAGCTGACC
CTGAAGTTCATCTGCACCACCGGCAAGCTGCCCGTGCCCTGGCCCACCCTCGTGACCACCCTGACCTATG
GAGTGCAGTGCTTCAGCCGCTACCCCGACCACATGAAGCAGCACGACTTCTTCAAGTCCGCCATGCCCGA
AGGCTACGTCCAGGAGCGCACCATCTTCTTCAAGGACGACGGCAACTACAAGACCCGCGCCGAGGTGAAG
TTCGAGGGCGACACCCTGGTGAACCGCATCGAGCTGAAGGGCATCGACTTCAAGGAGGACGGCAACATCC
TGGGGCACAAGCTGGAGTACAACTACAACAGCCACAACGTCTATATCATGGCCGACAAGCAGAAGAACGG
CATCAAGGTGAACTTCAAGATCCGCCACAACATCGAGGACGGCAGCGTGCAGCTCGCCGACCACTACCAG
CAGAACACCCCCATCGGCGACGGCCCCGTGCTGCTGCCCGACAACCACTACCTGAGCACCCAGTCCGCCC
TGAGCAAAGACCCCAACGAGAAGCGCGATCACATGGTCCTGCTGGAGTTCGTGACCGCCGCCGGGATCAC
TCTCGGCATGGACGAGCTGTACAAGTAACCGGTCATCATCACCATCACCATTGAGTTTAAACCCGCTGAT
CAGCCTCGACTGTGCCTTCTAGTTGCCAGCCATCTGTTGTTTGCCCCTCCCCCGTGCCTTCCTTGACCCT
GGAAGGTGCCACTCCCACTGTCCTTTCCTAATAAAATGAGGAAATTGCATCGCATTGTCTGAGTAGGTGT
CATTCTATTCTGGGGGGTGGGGTGGGGCAGGACAGCAAGGGGGAGGATTGGGAAGACAATAGCAGGCATG
CTGGGGATGCGGTGGGCTCTATGGCTTCTGAGGCGGAAAGAACCAGCTGGGGCTCGATACCGTCGACCTC
TAGCTAGAGCTTGGCGTAATCATGGTCATAGCTGTTTCCTGTGTGAAATTGTTATCCGCTCACAATTCCA
CACAACATACGAGCCGGAAGCATAAAGTGTAAAGCCTAGGGTGCCTAATGAGTGAGCTAACTCACATTAA
TTGCGTTGCGCTCACTGCCCGCTTTCCAGTCGGGAAACCTGTCGTGCCAGCTGCATTAATGAATCGGCCA
ACGCGCGGGGAGAGGCGGTTTGCGTATTGGGCGCTCTTCCGCTTCCTCGCTCACTGACTCGCTGCGCTCG
GTCGTTCGGCTGCGGCGAGCGGTATCAGCTCACTCAAAGGCGGTAATACGGTTATCCACAGAATCAGGGG
ATAACGCAGGAAAGAACATGTGAGCAAAAGGCCAGCAAAAGGCCAGGAACCGTAAAAAGGCCGCGTTGCT
GGCGTTTTTCCATAGGCTCCGCCCCCCTGACGAGCATCACAAAAATCGACGCTCAAGTCAGAGGTGGCGA
AACCCGACAGGACTATAAAGATACCAGGCGTTTCCCCCTGGAAGCTCCCTCGTGCGCTCTCCTGTTCCGA
CCCTGCCGCTTACCGGATACCTGTCCGCCTTTCTCCCTTCGGGAAGCGTGGCGCTTTCTCATAGCTCACG
CTGTAGGTATCTCAGTTCGGTGTAGGTCGTTCGCTCCAAGCTGGGCTGTGTGCACGAACCCCCCGTTCAG
CCCGACCGCTGCGCCTTATCCGGTAACTATCGTCTTGAGTCCAACCCGGTAAGACACGACTTATCGCCAC
TGGCAGCAGCCACTGGTAACAGGATTAGCAGAGCGAGGTATGTAGGCGGTGCTACAGAGTTCTTGAAGTG
GTGGCCTAACTACGGCTACACTAGAAGAACAGTATTTGGTATCTGCGCTCTGCTGAAGCCAGTTACCTTC
GGAAAAAGAGTTGGTAGCTCTTGATCCGGCAAACAAACCACCGCTGGTAGCGGTGGTTTTTTTGTTTGCA
AGCAGCAGATTACGCGCAGAAAAAAAGGATCTCAAGAAGATCCTTTGATCTTTTCTACGGGGTCTGACGC
TCAGTGGAACGAAAACTCACGTTAAGGGATTTTGGTCATGAGATTATCAAAAAGGATCTTCACCTAGATC
CTTTTAAATTAAAAATGAAGTTTTAAATCAATCTAAAGTATATATGAGTAAACTTGGTCTGACAGTTACC
AATGCTTAATCAGTGAGGCACCTATCTCAGCGATCTGTCTATTTCGTTCATCCATAGTTGCCTGACTCCC
CGTCGTGTAGATAACTACGATACGGGAGGGCTTACCATCTGGCCCCAGTGCTGCAATGATACCGCGAGAC
CCACGCTCACCGGCTCCAGATTTATCAGCAATAAACCAGCCAGCCGGAAGGGCCGAGCGCAGAAGTGGTC
CTGCAACTTTATCCGCCTCCATCCAGTCTATTAATTGTTGCCGGGAAGCTAGAGTAAGTAGTTCGCCAGT
TAATAGTTTGCGCAACGTTGTTGCCATTGCTACAGGCATCGTGGTGTCACGCTCGTCGTTTGGTATGGCT
TCATTCAGCTCCGGTTCCCAACGATCAAGGCGAGTTACATGATCCCCCATGTTGTGCAAAAAAGCGGTTA
GCTCCTTCGGTCCTCCGATCGTTGTCAGAAGTAAGTTGGCCGCAGTGTTATCACTCATGGTTATGGCAGC
ACTGCATAATTCTCTTACTGTCATGCCATCCGTAAGATGCTTTTCTGTGACTGGTGAGTACTCAACCAAG
TCATTCTGAGAATAGTGTATGCGGCGACCGAGTTGCTCTTGCCCGGCGTCAATACGGGATAATACCGCGC
CACATAGCAGAACTTTAAAAGTGCTCATCATTGGAAAACGTTCTTCGGGGCGAAAACTCTCAAGGATCTT
ACCGCTGTTGAGATCCAGTTCGATGTAACCCACTCGTGCACCCAACTGATCTTCAGCATCTTTTACTTTC
ACCAGCGTTTCTGGGTGAGCAAAAACAGGAAGGCAAAATGCCGCAAAAAAGGGAATAAGGGCGACACGGA
AATGTTGAATACTCATACTCTTCCTTTTTCAATATTATTGAAGCATTTATCAGGGTTATTGTCTCATGAG
CGGATACATATTTGAATGTATTTAGAAAAATAAACAAATAGGGGTTCCGCGCACATTTCCCCGAAAAGTG
CCACCTGACGTCGACGGATCGGGAGATCGATCTCCCGATCCCCTAGGGTCGACTCTCAGTACAATCTGCT
CTGATGCCGCATAGTTAAGCCAGTATCTGCTCCCTGCTTGTGTGTTGGAGGTCGCTGAGTAGTGCGCGAG
CAAAATTTAAGCTACAACAAGGCAAGGCTTGACCGACAATTGCATGAAGAATCTGCTTAGGGTTAGGCGT
TTTGCGCTGCTTCGCGATGTACGGGCCAGATATACGCGTTGACATTGATTATTGACTAGTTATTAATAGT
AATCAATTACGGGGTCATTAGTTCATAGCCCATATATGGAGTTCCGCGTTACATAACTTACGGTAAATGG
CCCGCCTGGCTGACCGCCCAACGACCCCCGCCCATTGACGTCAATAATGACGTATGTTCCCATAGTAACG
CCAATAGGGACTTTCCATTGACGTCAATGGGTGGAGTATTTACGGTAAACTGCCCACTTGGCAGTACATC
AAGTGTATC
Features (pLannotate 1.2.2; 16 found; start..end, strand, type, name):
    132..335     +  promoter       CMV promoter: human cytomegalovirus (CMV) immediate early promoter
    393..1994    +  CDS            dCas9(N): N-terminal portion of catalytically inactive Streptococcus pyogenes dCas9 carrying the D10A mutation (Zetsche et al., 2015)
   1995..4489    +  CDS            Cas9(C) (fragment): C-terminal portion of Streptococcus pyogenes Cas9 (Zetsche et al., 2015)
   4629..5345    +  CDS            EGFP: EGFP is a basic (constitutively fluorescent) green fluorescent protein published in 1996, derived from Aequorea victoria. It is reported to be a rapidly-maturing weak dimer with moderate acid sensitivity.
   5400..5624    +  polyA_signal   bGH poly(A) signal: bovine growth hormone polyadenylation signal
   5628..5649    +  promoter       SV40 promoter (fragment): SV40 enhancer and early promoter
   5654..5670    +  misc_feature   MCS (fragment): pBluescript multiple cloning site
   5719..5735    -  protein_bind   lac operator: The lac repressor binds to the lac operator to inhibit transcription in E. coli. This inhibition can be relieved by adding lactose or isopropyl-β-D-thiogalactopyranoside (IPTG). lac repressor encoded by lacI
   5743..5773    -  promoter       lac promoter: promoter for the E. coli lac operon
   5788..5809    -  protein_bind   CAP binding site: CAP binding activates transcription in the presence of cAMP. E. coli catabolite activator protein
   5822..5914    -  CDS            lacI (fragment): lac repressor; lacI; The lac repressor binds to the lac operator to inhibit transcription in E. coli. This inhibition can be relieved by adding lactose or isopropyl-β-D-thiogalactopyranoside (IPTG).
   6097..6685    -  rep_origin     ori: high-copy-number ColE1/pMB1/pBR322/pUC origin of replication
   6856..7716    -  CDS            AmpR: β-lactamase; bla; confers resistance to ampicillin, carbenicillin, and related antibiotics
   7717..7821    -  promoter       AmpR promoter: bla
   7892..7936    -  misc_feature   bom (fragment): basis of mobility region from pBR322
   8091..131     +  enhancer       CMV enhancer (across the origin): human cytomegalovirus immediate early enhancer
