[The description below was written by a language model from this plasmid's Addgene catalogue record and pLannotate feature annotations shown in this document.]
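Description:
pCMV-SpCas9(D10A)-T2A-EGFP is a mammalian expression plasmid of about 8.3 kb, built on a pCMV backbone, that produces the Streptococcus pyogenes Cas9 D10A nickase together with a green fluorescent reporter. It is maintained in E. coli through a high-copy ColE1/pUC-type origin and selected with ampicillin via the β-lactamase gene and its native promoter. Short remnants of cloning-vector sequence (lac promoter and operator, CAP site, fragments of lacI, an MCS, bom and the SV40 promoter) are also annotated but play no evident functional role. No mammalian selection marker is annotated, which suits the plasmid to transient transfection.

The expression cassette is driven by the human cytomegalovirus immediate early enhancer and promoter and terminated by the bovine growth hormone polyadenylation signal. The Cas9 open reading frame is annotated automatically as two adjoining pieces, an N-terminal portion carrying D10A and a C-terminal portion, which together form one contiguous coding sequence. Although the annotation tool labels the first piece as "dCas9", the record lists only the D10A change, which inactivates the RuvC domain and leaves HNH active, so the protein cuts a single DNA strand rather than both. EGFP follows downstream; the T2A peptide named in the construct title is not separately annotated but presumably lies in the gap between Cas9 and EGFP, where ribosomal skipping would release the two proteins separately from one transcript. Nuclear localisation signals or epitope tags are not recorded. No guide RNA cassette is present, so a guide must be supplied separately. EGFP fluorescence marks transfected, nickase-expressing cells for identification or sorting. The plasmid was deposited with a study on helicase-assisted continuous editing for programmable mutagenesis of endogenous genomes.
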