Addgene plasmid #221230: pCMV-SpCas9(D10A)-T2A-EGFP
Purpose: Express nCas9 nickase (D10) with GFP reporter
Depositing lab: Fei Chen. Depositing organization: Broad Institute. Publication: Helicase-assisted continuous editing for programmable mutagenesis of endogenous genomes. Chen XD, Chen Z, Wythes G, Zhang Y, Orr BC, Sun G, Chao YK, Navarro Torres A, Thao K, Vallurupalli M, Sun J, Borji M, Tkacik E, Chen H, Bernstein BE, Chen F. Science. 2024 Oct 11;386(6718):eadn5876. doi: 10.1126/science.adn5876. Epub 2024 Oct 11. PubMed 39388570.
Backbone
  Vector backbone: pCMV
  Vector type: Mammalian Expression
Growth in bacteria
  Bacterial resistance: Ampicillin, 100 μg/mL
  Growth temperature: 37°C
  Growth strain: NEB Stable
  Copy number: High Copy
Gene/Insert
  Gene/Insert name: SpCas9(D10A)-T2A-EGFP
  Species: S. pyogenes
  Mutation: D10A
  Cloning method: Gibson Cloning
Terms and licenses: Academic/Nonprofit Terms; Industry Terms: Not Available to Industry
Depositor comments: Internal lab identifier DC332. Please visit https://doi.org/10.1101/2024.02.01.577593 for bioRxiv preprint.
How to cite: pCMV-SpCas9(D10A)-T2A-EGFP was a gift from Fei Chen (Addgene plasmid # 221230 ; http://n2t.net/addgene:221230 ; RRID:Addgene_221230)
